Addgene plasmid #141282: pXG260
Purpose: CMV:EGFP (as control for pXG237)
Depositing lab: Martin Kampmann. Depositing organization: University of California, San Francisco (UCSF). Publication: Mitochondrial stress is relayed to the cytosol by an OMA1-DELE1-HRI pathway. Guo X, Aviles G, Liu Y, Tian R, Unger BA, Lin YT, Wiita AP, Xu K, Correia MA, Kampmann M. Nature. 2020 Mar;579(7799):427-432. doi: 10.1038/s41586-020-2078-2. Epub 2020 Mar 4. PubMed 32132707.
Backbone
  Vector backbone: lentiviral-expression
  Backbone size w/o insert (bp): 6944
  Total vector size (bp): 7664
  Vector type: Lentiviral
  Selectable markers: Fluorescent
Growth in bacteria
  Bacterial resistance: Ampicillin, 100 μg/mL
  Growth temperature: 37°C
  Growth strain: NEB Stable
  Copy number: Unknown
Gene/Insert
  Gene/Insert name: EGFP
  Species: engineered
  Insert size (bp): 720
  Promoter: CMV
  Cloning method: Gibson Cloning
  Sequencing primers: 5′ -
Terms and licenses: Academic/Nonprofit Terms; Industry Terms: Not Available to Industry
How to cite: pXG260 was a gift from Martin Kampmann (Addgene plasmid # 141282 ; http://n2t.net/addgene:141282 ; RRID:Addgene_141282)
