[The description below was written by a language model from this plasmid's Addgene catalogue record and pLannotate feature annotations shown in this document.]
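Description:
pXG260 is an HIV-1-based lentiviral expression plasmid that drives EGFP from a CMV promoter. It was deposited as the fluorescent-protein-only control for a companion construct, pXG237, whose contents are not described in this record. The catalogue lists a total size of about 7.7 kb, with a 720 bp EGFP insert introduced by Gibson cloning. The sequenced record of 7,653 nt agrees closely with this. In bacteria the plasmid replicates from a high-copy ColE1/pUC-type origin and is selected with ampicillin through the bla gene. No mammalian drug marker is annotated, so transduced cells are identified by fluorescence alone.

The viral portion has a chimeric 5' end in which a CMV enhancer/promoter sits upstream of a truncated 5' LTR, an arrangement that typically allows Tat-independent production of the genomic RNA in packaging cells. Downstream are the Ψ packaging signal with a partial gag sequence, the Rev response element for nuclear export of the unspliced transcript, and the cPPT/CTS, which aids nuclear import of the reverse-transcribed genome. The internal cassette consists of a second CMV enhancer/promoter followed by the EGFP coding sequence. It is bracketed by two loxP sites in the same orientation, so the promoter-EGFP unit should be excisable by Cre recombinase, although the record does not say this is an intended use. A WPRE after the cassette enhances transcript stability and expression. It is followed by a nef-derived fragment and a truncated LTR that closes the viral genome. The associated study concerns relay of mitochondrial stress to the cytosol, where this plasmid would serve as a baseline control for CMV-driven lentiviral expression.
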