Features (pLannotate 1.2.2; 23 found; start..end, strand, type, name):
     72..176     -  promoter       AmpR promoter: bla
    235..287     -  misc_feature   bom (fragment): basis of mobility region from pBR322
    442..821     +  enhancer       CMV enhancer: human cytomegalovirus immediate early enhancer
    822..1021    +  promoter       CMV promoter: human cytomegalovirus (CMV) immediate early promoter
   1039..1219    +  LTR            5' LTR (truncated): truncated 5' long terminal repeat (LTR) from HIV-1
   1266..1391    +  misc_feature   HIV-1 Ψ: packaging signal of human immunodeficiency virus type 1
   1375..1713    +  CDS            HIV-1 gag (fragment): gag protein from human immunodeficiency virus 1; gag
   1888..2121    +  misc_feature   RRE: The Rev response element (RRE) of HIV-1 allows for Rev-dependent mRNA export from the nucleus to the cytoplasm.
   2498..2598    +  CDS            Rev (fragment): human immunodeficiency virus 1 (HIV-1) Rev protein; rev; enhances nuclear export of unspliced and incompletely spliced viral mRNAs
   2648..2765    +  misc_feature   cPPT/CTS: central polypurine tract and central termination sequence of HIV-1
   3018..3051    +  protein_bind   loxP: Cre-mediated recombination occurs in the 8-bp core sequence (GCATACAT). Cre recombinase
   3268..3571    +  enhancer       CMV enhancer: human cytomegalovirus immediate early enhancer
   3572..3775    +  promoter       CMV promoter: human cytomegalovirus (CMV) immediate early promoter
   3798..3825    +  misc_feature   MCS (fragment): multiple cloning site
   3910..4626    +  CDS            EGFP: EGFP is a basic (constitutively fluorescent) green fluorescent protein published in 1996, derived from Aequorea victoria. It is reported to be a rapidly-maturing weak dimer with moderate acid sensitivity.
   4657..4690    +  protein_bind   loxP: Cre-mediated recombination occurs in the 8-bp core sequence (GCATACAT). Cre recombinase
   4723..4746    +  misc_feature   MCS (fragment): pBluescript multiple cloning site
   4746..5334    +  misc_feature   WPRE: woodchuck hepatitis virus posttranscriptional regulatory element
   5335..5354    +  misc_feature   MCS (fragment): pBluescript multiple cloning site
   5356..5856    +  CDS            nef (fragment): NEF_HV1LA - Experimental evidence at protein level: Swiss-Prot protein existence level 1. Extracellular Nef protein targets CD4(+) T-lymphocytes for apoptosis by interacting with CXCR4 surface receptors. From Human immunodeficiency virus type 1 group M subtype B (isolate Lai) (HIV-1).
   5863..6043    +  LTR            5' LTR (truncated): truncated 5' long terminal repeat (LTR) from HIV-1
   6105..6693    -  rep_origin     ori: high-copy-number ColE1/pMB1/pBR322/pUC origin of replication
   6864..71      -  CDS            AmpR (across the origin): β-lactamase; bla; confers resistance to ampicillin, carbenicillin, and related antibiotics
>Addgene plasmid #141282 | pXG260 | addgene full sequence | sequence record 304841 | Addgene NGS Result
TGAGCAAAAACAGGAAGGCAAAATGCCGCAAAAAAGGGAATAAGGGCGACACGGAAATGTTGAATACTCA
TACTCTTCCTTTTTCAATATTATTGAAGCATTTATCAGGGTTATTGTCTCATGAGCGGATACATATTTGA
ATGTATTTAGAAAAATAAACAAATAGGGGTTCCGCGCACATTTCCCCGAAAAGTGCCACCTGACGTCGAC
GGATCGGGAGATCTCCCGATCCCCTATGGTGCACTCTCAGTACAATCTGCTCTGATGCCGCATAGTTAAG
CCAGTATCTGCTCCCTGCTTGTGTGTTGGAGGTCGCTGAGTAGTGCGCGAGCAAAATTTAAGCTACAACA
AGGCAAGGCTTGACCGACAATTGCATGAAGAATCTGCTTAGGGTTAGGCGTTTTGCGCTGCTTCGCGATG
TACGGGCCAGATATACGCGTTGACATTGATTATTGACTAGTTATTAATAGTAATCAATTACGGGGTCATT
AGTTCATAGCCCATATATGGAGTTCCGCGTTACATAACTTACGGTAAATGGCCCGCCTGGCTGACCGCCC
AACGACCCCCGCCCATTGACGTCAATAATGACGTATGTTCCCATAGTAACGCCAATAGGGACTTTCCATT
GACGTCAATGGGTGGAGTATTTACGGTAAACTGCCCACTTGGCAGTACATCAAGTGTATCATATGCCAAG
TACGCCCCCTATTGACGTCAATGACGGTAAATGGCCCGCCTGGCATTATGCCCAGTACATGACCTTATGG
GACTTTCCTACTTGGCAGTACATCTACGTATTAGTCATCGCTATTACCATGGTGATGCGGTTTTGGCAGT
ACATCAATGGGCGTGGATAGCGGTTTGACTCACGGGGATTTCCAAGTCTCCACCCCATTGACGTCAATGG
GAGTTTGTTTTGGCACCAAAATCAACGGGACTTTCCAAAATGTCGTAACAACTCCGCCCCATTGACGCAA
ATGGGCGGTAGGCGTGTACGGTGGGAGGTCTATATAAGCAGCGCGTTTTGCCTGTACTGGGTCTCTCTGG
TTAGACCAGATCTGAGCCTGGGAGCTCTCTGGCTAACTAGGGAACCCACTGCTTAAGCCTCAATAAAGCT
TGCCTTGAGTGCTTCAAGTAGTGTGTGCCCGTCTGTTGTGTGACTCTGGTAACTAGAGATCCCTCAGACC
CTTTTAGTCAGTGTGGAAAATCTCTAGCAGTGGCGCCCGAACAGGGACTTGAAAGCGAAAGGGAAACCAG
AGGAGCTCTCTCGACGCAGGACTCGGCTTGCTGAAGCGCGCACGGCAAGAGGCGAGGGGCGGCGACTGGT
GAGTACGCCAAAAATTTTGACTAGCGGAGGCTAGAAGGAGAGAGATGGGTGCGAGAGCGTCAGTATTAAG
CGGGGGAGAATTAGATCGCGATGGGAAAAAATTCGGTTAAGGCCAGGGGGAAAGAAAAAATATAAATTAA
AACATATAGTATGGGCAAGCAGGGAGCTAGAACGATTCGCAGTTAATCCTGGCCTGTTAGAAACATCAGA
AGGCTGTAGACAAATACTGGGACAGCTACAACCATCCCTTCAGACAGGATCAGAAGAACTTAGATCATTA
TATAATACAGTAGCAACCCTCTATTGTGTGCATCAAAGGATAGAGATAAAAGACACCAAGGAAGCTTTAG
ACAAGATAGAGGAAGAGCAAAACAAAAGTAAGACCACCGCACAGCAAGCGGCCGGCCGCTGATCTTCAGA
CCTGGAGGAGGAGATATGAGGGACAATTGGAGAAGTGAATTATATAAATATAAAGTAGTAAAAATTGAAC
CATTAGGAGTAGCACCCACCAAGGCAAAGAGAAGAGTGGTGCAGAGAGAAAAAAGAGCAGTGGGAATAGG
AGCTTTGTTCCTTGGGTTCTTGGGAGCAGCAGGAAGCACTATGGGCGCAGCGTCAATGACGCTGACGGTA
CAGGCCAGACAATTATTGTCTGGTATAGTGCAGCAGCAGAACAATTTGCTGAGGGCTATTGAGGCGCAAC
AGCATCTGTTGCAACTCACAGTCTGGGGCATCAAGCAGCTCCAGGCAAGAATCCTGGCTGTGGAAAGATA
CCTAAAGGATCAACAGCTCCTGGGGATTTGGGGTTGCTCTGGAAAACTCATTTGCACCACTGCTGTGCCT
TGGAATGCTAGTTGGAGTAATAAATCTCTGGAACAGATTTGGAATCACACGACCTGGATGGAGTGGGACA
GAGAAATTAACAATTACACAAGCTTAATACACTCCTTAATTGAAGAATCGCAAAACCAGCAAGAAAAGAA
TGAACAAGAATTATTGGAATTAGATAAATGGGCAAGTTTGTGGAATTGGTTTAACATAACAAATTGGCTG
TGGTATATAAAATTATTCATAATGATAGTAGGAGGCTTGGTAGGTTTAAGAATAGTTTTTGCTGTACTTT
CTATAGTGAATAGAGTTAGGCAGGGATATTCACCATTATCGTTTCAGACCCACCTCCCAACCCCGAGGGG
ACCCGACAGGCCCGAAGGAATAGAAGAAGAAGGTGGAGAGAGAGACAGAGACAGATCCATTCGATTAGTG
AACGGATCGGCACTGCGTGCGCCAATTCTGCAGACAAATGGCAGTATTCATCCACAATTTTAAAAGAAAA
GGGGGGATTGGGGGGTACAGTGCAGGGGAAAGAATAGTAGACATAATAGCAACAGACATACAAACTAAAG
AATTACAAAAACAAATTACAAAAATTCAAAATTTTCGGGTTTATTACAGGGACAGCAGAGATCCAGTTTG
GTTAGTACCGGGCCCGCTCTAGAGATCCGACGCGCCATCTCTAGGCCCGCGCCGGCCCCCTCGCACAGAC
TTGTGGGAGAAGCTCGGCTACTCCCCTGCCCCGGTTAATTTGCATATAATATTTCCTAGTAACTATAGAG
GCTTAATGTGCGATAAAAGACAGATAATCTGTTCTTTTTAATACTAGCTACATTTTACATGATAGGCTTG
GATTTCTATAACTTCGTATAGCATACATTATACGAAGTTATAAACAGCACAAAAGGAAACTCACCCTAAC
TGTAAAGTAATTGTGTGTTTTGAGACTATAAATATCCCTTGGAGAAAAGCCTTGTTAACGCGCGGTGACC
CTCGAGTACTAGGATCCATTAGGCGGCCGCGTGGATAACCGTATTACCGCCATGCATTAGTTATTAATAG
TAATCAATTACGGGGTCATTAGTTCATAGCCCATATATGGAGTTCCGCGTTACATAACTTACGGTAAATG
GCCCGCCTGGCTGACCGCCCAACGACCCCCGCCCATTGACGTCAATAATGACGTATGTTCCCATAGTAAC
GCCAATAGGGACTTTCCATTGACGTCAATGGGTGGAGTATTTACGGTAAACTGCCCACTTGGCAGTACAT
CAAGTGTATCATATGCCAAGTACGCCCCCTATTGACGTCAATGACGGTAAATGGCCCGCCTGGCATTATG
CCCAGTACATGACCTTATGGGACTTTCCTACTTGGCAGTACATCTACGTATTAGTCATCGCTATTACCAT
GGTGATGCGGTTTTGGCAGTACATCAATGGGCGTGGATAGCGGTTTGACTCACGGGGATTTCCAAGTCTC
CACCCCATTGACGTCAATGGGAGTTTGTTTTGGCACCAAAATCAACGGGACTTTCCAAAATGTCGTAACA
ACTCCGCCCCATTGACGCAAATGGGCGGTAGGCGTGTACGGTGGGAGGTCTATATAAGCAGAGCTGGTTT
AGTGAACCGTCAGATCCGCTAGCGCTACCGGACTCAGATCTCGAGTTTCTACTTTGCCCGCCCACAGATG
TAGTTTTCTCTGCGCGTGTGCGTTTTCCCTCCTCCCCGCCCTCAGGGTCCACGGCCACCATGGTGAGCAA
GGGCGAGGAGCTGTTCACCGGGGTGGTGCCCATCCTGGTCGAGCTGGACGGCGACGTAAACGGCCACAAG
TTCAGCGTGTCCGGCGAGGGCGAGGGCGATGCCACCTACGGCAAGCTGACCCTGAAGTTCATCTGCACCA
CCGGCAAGCTGCCCGTGCCCTGGCCCACCCTCGTGACCACCCTGACCTACGGCGTGCAGTGCTTCAGCCG
CTACCCCGACCACATGAAGCAGCACGACTTCTTCAAGTCCGCCATGCCCGAAGGCTACGTCCAGGAGCGC
ACCATCTTCTTCAAGGACGACGGCAACTACAAGACCCGCGCCGAGGTGAAGTTCGAGGGCGACACCCTGG
TGAACCGCATCGAGCTGAAGGGCATCGACTTCAAGGAGGACGGCAACATCCTGGGGCACAAGCTGGAGTA
CAACTACAACAGCCACAACGTCTATATCATGGCCGACAAGCAGAAGAACGGCATCAAGGTGAACTTCAAG
ATCCGCCACAACATCGAGGACGGCAGCGTGCAGCTCGCCGACCACTACCAGCAGAACACCCCCATCGGCG
ACGGCCCCGTGCTGCTGCCCGACAACCACTACCTGAGCACCCAGTCCGCCCTGAGCAAAGACCCCAACGA
GAAGCGCGATCACATGGTCCTGCTGGAGTTCGTGACCGCCGCCGGGATCACTCTCGGCATGGACGAGCTG
TACAAGTAGGCCTAGGCGAATTCGTCGAGGGACCTAATAACTTCGTATAGCATACATTATACGAAGTTAT
ACATGTTTAAGGGTTCCGGTTCCACTAGGTACAATTCGATATCAAGCTTATCGATAATCAACCTCTGGAT
TACAAAATTTGTGAAAGATTGACTGGTATTCTTAACTATGTTGCTCCTTTTACGCTATGTGGATACGCTG
CTTTAATGCCTTTGTATCATGCTATTGCTTCCCGTATGGCTTTCATTTTCTCCTCCTTGTATAAATCCTG
GTTGCTGTCTCTTTATGAGGAGTTGTGGCCCGTTGTCAGGCAACGTGGCGTGGTGTGCACTGTGTTTGCT
GACGCAACCCCCACTGGTTGGGGCATTGCCACCACCTGTCAGCTCCTTTCCGGGACTTTCGCTTTCCCCC
TCCCTATTGCCACGGCGGAACTCATCGCCGCCTGCCTTGCCCGCTGCTGGACAGGGGCTCGGCTGTTGGG
CACTGACAATTCCGTGGTGTTGTCGGGGAAATCATCGTCCTTTCCTTGGCTGCTCGCCTGTGTTGCCACC
TGGATTCTGCGCGGGACGTCCTTCTGCTACGTCCCTTCGGCCCTCAATCCAGCGGACCTTCCTTCCCGCG
GCCTGCTGCCGGCTCTGCGGCCTCTTCCGCGTCTTCGCCTTCGCCCTCAGACGAGTCGGATCTCCCTTTG
GGCCGCCTCCCCGCATCGATACCGTCGACCTCGATCGAGACCTAGAAAAACATGGAGCAATCACAAGTAG
CAATACAGCAGCTACCAATGCTGATTGTGCCTGGCTAGAAGCACAAGAGGAGGAGGAGGTGGGTTTTCCA
GTCACACCTCAGGTACCTTTAAGACCAATGACTTACAAGGCAGCTGTAGATCTTAGCCACTTTTTAAAAG
AAAAGGGGGGACTGGAAGGGCTAATTCACTCCCAACGAAGACAAGATATCCTTGATCTGTGGATCTACCA
CACACAAGGCTACTTCCCTGATTGGCAGAACTACACACCAGGGCCAGGGATCAGATATCCACTGACCTTT
GGATGGTGCTACAAGCTAGTACCAGTTGAGCAAGAGAAGGTAGAAGAAGCCAATGAAGGAGAGAACACCC
GCTTGTTACACCCTGTGAGCCTGCATGGGATGGATGACCCGGAGAGAGAAGTATTAGAGTGGAGGTTTGA
CAGCCGCCTAGCATTTCATCACATGGCCCGAGAGCTGCATCCGGACTGTACTGGGTCTCTCTGGTTAGAC
CAGATCTGAGCCTGGGAGCTCTCTGGCTAACTAGGGAACCCACTGCTTAAGCCTCAATAAAGCTTGCCTT
GAGTGCTTCAAGTAGTGTGTGCCCGTCTGTTGTGTGACTCTGGTAACTAGAGATCCCTCAGACCCTTTTA
GTCAGTGTGGAAAATCTCTAGCAGCATGTGAGCAAAAGGCCAGCAAAAGGCCAGGAACCGTAAAAAGGCC
GCGTTGCTGGCGTTTTTCCATAGGCTCCGCCCCCCTGACGAGCATCACAAAAATCGACGCTCAAGTCAGA
GGTGGCGAAACCCGACAGGACTATAAAGATACCAGGCGTTTCCCCCTGGAAGCTCCCTCGTGCGCTCTCC
TGTTCCGACCCTGCCGCTTACCGGATACCTGTCCGCCTTTCTCCCTTCGGGAAGCGTGGCGCTTTCTCAT
AGCTCACGCTGTAGGTATCTCAGTTCGGTGTAGGTCGTTCGCTCCAAGCTGGGCTGTGTGCACGAACCCC
CCGTTCAGCCCGACCGCTGCGCCTTATCCGGTAACTATCGTCTTGAGTCCAACCCGGTAAGACACGACTT
ATCGCCACTGGCAGCAGCCACTGGTAACAGGATTAGCAGAGCGAGGTATGTAGGCGGTGCTACAGAGTTC
TTGAAGTGGTGGCCTAACTACGGCTACACTAGAAGAACAGTATTTGGTATCTGCGCTCTGCTGAAGCCAG
TTACCTTCGGAAAAAGAGTTGGTAGCTCTTGATCCGGCAAACAAACCACCGCTGGTAGCGGTGGTTTTTT
TGTTTGCAAGCAGCAGATTACGCGCAGAAAAAAAGGATCTCAAGAAGATCCTTTGATCTTTTCTACGGGG
TCTGACGCTCAGTGGAACGAAAACTCACGTTAAGGGATTTTGGTCATGAGATTATCAAAAAGGATCTTCA
CCTAGATCCTTTTAAATTAAAAATGAAGTTTTAAATCAATCTAAAGTATATATGAGTAAACTTGGTCTGA
CAGTTACCAATGCTTAATCAGTGAGGCACCTATCTCAGCGATCTGTCTATTTCGTTCATCCATAGTTGCC
TGACTCCCCGTCGTGTAGATAACTACGATACGGGAGGGCTTACCATCTGGCCCCAGTGCTGCAATGATAC
CGCGAGACCCACGCTCACCGGCTCCAGATTTATCAGCAATAAACCAGCCAGCCGGAAGGGCCGAGCGCAG
AAGTGGTCCTGCAACTTTATCCGCCTCCATCCAGTCTATTAATTGTTGCCGGGAAGCTAGAGTAAGTAGT
TCGCCAGTTAATAGTTTGCGCAACGTTGTTGCCATTGCTACAGGCATCGTGGTGTCACGCTCGTCGTTTG
GTATGGCTTCATTCAGCTCCGGTTCCCAACGATCAAGGCGAGTTACATGATCCCCCATGTTGTGCAAAAA
AGCGGTTAGCTCCTTCGGTCCTCCGATCGTTGTCAGAAGTAAGTTGGCCGCAGTGTTATCACTCATGGTT
ATGGCAGCACTGCATAATTCTCTTACTGTCATGCCATCCGTAAGATGCTTTTCTGTGACTGGTGAGTACT
CAACCAAGTCATTCTGAGAATAGTGTATGCGGCGACCGAGTTGCTCTTGCCCGGCGTCAATACGGGATAA
TACCGCGCCACATAGCAGAACTTTAAAAGTGCTCATCATTGGAAAACGTTCTTCGGGGCGAAAACTCTCA
AGGATCTTACCGCTGTTGAGATCCAGTTCGATGTAACCCACTCGTGCACCCAACTGATCTTCAGCATCTT
TTACTTTCACCAGCGTTTCTGGG
